>Addgene plasmid #136434 | pCEP4-myc-PDGFRalpha | depositor full sequence | sequence record 263244 | pCEP4-myc-PDGFRalpha sequence 13705 bps
GCTAGCGCCACCATGAAGACCATCATCGCCCTGAGCTACATCTTCTGCCTGGTGTTCGCCGAGCAGAAAT
TGATCAGCGAGGAGGACCTGGGCAGCCCTGGAGGCGCCTCTGGCCAGCTTTCATTACCCTCTATCCTTCC
AAATGAAAATGAAAAGGTTGTGCAGCTGAATTCATCCTTTTCTCTGAGATGCTTTGGGGAGAGTGAAGTG
AGCTGGCAGTACCCCATGTCTGAAGAAGAGAGCTCCGATGTGGAAATCAGAAATGAAGAAAACAACAGCG
GCCTTTTTGTGACGGTCTTGGAAGTGAGCAGTGCCTCGGCGGCCCACACAGGGTTGTACACTTGCTATTA
CAACCACACTCAGACAGAAGAGAATGAGCTTGAAGGCAGGCACATTTACATCTATGTGCCAGACCCAGAT
GTAGCCTTTGTACCTCTAGGAATGACGGATTATTTAGTCATCGTGGAGGATGATGATTCTGCCATTATAC
CTTGTCGCACAACTGATCCCGAGACTCCTGTAACCTTACACAACAGTGAGGGGGTGGTACCTGCCTCCTA
TGACAGCAGACAGGGCTTTAATGGGACCTTCACTGTAGGGCCCTATATCTGTGAGGCCACCGTCAAAGGA
AAGAAGTTCCAGACCATCCCATTTAATGTTTATGCTTTAAAAGCAACATCAGAGCTGGATCTAGAAATGG
AAGCTCTTAAAACCGTGTATAAGTCAGGGGAAACGATTGTGGTCACCTGTGCTGTTTTTAACAATGAGGT
GGTTGACCTTCAATGGACTTACCCTGGAGAAGTGAAAGGCAAAGGCATCACAATGCTGGAAGAAATCAAA
GTCCCATCCATCAAATTGGTGTACACTTTGACGGTCCCCGAGGCCACGGTGAAAGACAGTGGAGATTACG
AATGTGCTGCCCGCCAGGCTACCAGGGAGGTCAAAGAAATGAAGAAAGTCACTATTTCTGTCCATGAGAA
AGGTTTCATTGAAATCAAACCCACCTTCAGCCAGTTGGAAGCTGTCAACCTGCATGAAGTCAAACATTTT
GTTGTAGAGGTGCGGGCCTACCCACCTCCCAGGATATCCTGGCTGAAAAACAATCTGACTCTGATTGAAA
ATCTCACTGAGATCACCACTGATGTGGAAAAGATTCAGGAAATAAGGTATCGAAGCAAATTAAAGCTGAT
CCGTGCTAAGGAAGAAGACAGTGGCCATTATACTATTGTAGCTCAAAATGAAGATGCTGTGAAGAGCTAT
ACTTTTGAACTGTTAACTCAAGTTCCTTCATCCATTCTGGACTTGGTCGATGATCACCATGGCTCAACTG
GGGGACAGACCGTACGGTGCACAGCTGAAGGCACGCCGCTTCCTGATATTGAGTGGATGATATGCAAAGA
TATTAAGAAATGTAATAATGAAACTTCCTGGACTATTTTGGCCAACAATGTCTCAAACATCATCACGGAG
ATCCACTCCCGAGACAGGAGTACCGTGGAGGGCCGTGTGACTTTCGCCAAAGTGGAGGAGACCATCGCCG
TGCGATGCCTGGCTAAGAATCTCCTTGGAGCTGAGAACCGAGAGCTGAAGCTGGTGGCTCCCACCCTGCG
TTCTGAACTCACGGTGGCTGCTGCAGTCCTGGTGCTGTTGGTGATTGTGATCATCTCACTTATTGTCCTG
GTTGTCATTTGGAAACAGAAACCGAGGTATGAAATTCGCTGGAGGGTCATTGAATCAATCAGCCCGGATG
GACATGAATATATTTATGTGGACCCGATGCAGCTGCCTTATGACTCAAGATGGGAGTTTCCAAGAGATGG
ACTAGTGCTTGGTCGGGTCTTGGGGTCTGGAGCGTTTGGGAAGGTGGTTGAAGGAACAGCCTATGGATTA
AGCCGGTCCCAACCTGTCATGAAAGTTGCAGTGAAGATGCTAAAACCCACGGCCAGATCCAGTGAAAAAC
AAGCTCTCATGTCTGAACTGAAGATAATGACTCACCTGGGGCCACATTTGAACATTGTAAACTTGCTGGG
AGCCTGCACCAAGTCAGGCCCCATTTACATCATCACAGAGTATTGCTTCTATGGAGATTTGGTCAACTAT
TTGCATAAGAATAGGGATAGCTTCCTGAGCCACCACCCAGAGAAGCCAAAGAAAGAGCTGGATATCTTTG
GATTGAACCCTGCTGATGAAAGCACACGGAGCTATGTTATTTTATCTTTTGAAAACAATGGTGACTACAT
GGACATGAAGCAGGCTGATACTACACAGTATGTCCCCATGCTAGAAAGGAAAGAGGTTTCTAAATATTCC
GACATCCAGAGATCACTCTATGATCGTCCAGCCTCATATAAGAAGAAATCTATGTTAGACTCAGAAGTCA
AAAACCTCCTTTCAGATGATAACTCAGAAGGCCTTACTTTATTGGATTTGTTGAGCTTCACCTATCAAGT
TGCCCGAGGAATGGAGTTTTTGGCTTCAAAAAATTGTGTCCACCGTGATCTGGCTGCTCGCAACGTCCTC
CTGGCACAAGGAAAAATTGTGAAGATCTGTGACTTTGGCCTGGCCAGAGACATCATGCATGATTCGAACT
ATGTGTCGAAAGGCAGTACCTTTCTGCCCGTGAAGTGGATGGCTCCTGAGAGCATCTTTGACAACCTCTA
CACCACACTGAGTGATGTCTGGTCTTATGGCATTCTGCTCTGGGAGATCTTTTCCCTTGGTGGCACCCCT
TACCCCGGCATGATGGTGGATTCTACTTTCTACAATAAGATCAAGAGTGGGTACCGGATGGCCAAGCCTG
ACCACGCTACCAGTGAAGTCTACGAGATCATGGTGAAATGCTGGAACAGTGAGCCGGAGAAGAGACCCTC
CTTTTACCACCTGAGTGAGATTGTGGAGAATCTGCTGCCTGGACAATATAAAAAGAGTTATGAAAAAATT
CACCTGGACTTCCTGAAGAGTGACCATCCTGCTGTGGCACGCATGCGTGTGGACTCAGACAATGCATACA
TTGGTGTCACCTACAAAAACGAGGAAGACAAGCTGAAGGACTGGGAGGGTGGTCTGGATGAGCAGAGACT
GAGCGCTGACAGTGGCTACATCATTCCTCTGCCTGACATTGACCCTGTCCCTGAGGAGGAGGACCTGGGC
AAGAGGAACAGACACAGCTCGCAGACCTCTGAAGAGAGTGCCATTGAGACGGGTTCCAGCAGTTCCACCT
TCATCAAGAGAGAGGACGAGACCATTGAAGACATCGACATGATGGACGACATCGGCATAGACTCTTCAGA
CCTGGTGGAAGACAGCTTCCTGTAATGACTCGAGGCCGGCAAGGCCGGATCCAGACATGATAAGATACAT
TGATGAGTTTGGACAAACCACAACTAGAATGCAGTGAAAAAAATGCTTTATTTGTGAAATTTGTGATGCT
ATTGCTTTATTTGTAACCATTATAAGCTGCAATAAACAAGTTAACAACAACAATTGCATTCATTTTATGT
TTCAGGTTCAGGGGGAGGTGGGGAGGTTTTTTAAAGCAAGTAAAACCTCTACAAATGTGGTATGGCTGAT
TATGATCCGGCTGCCTCGCGCGTTTCGGTGATGACGGTGAAAACCTCTGACACATGCAGCTCCCGGAGAC
GGTCACAGCTTGTCTGTAAGCGGATGCCGGGAGCAGACAAGCCCGTCAGGGCGCGTCAGCGGGTGTTGGC
GGGTGTCGGGGCGCAGCCATGACCGGTCGACTCTAGAGCCCCGCCGCCGGACGAACTAAACCTGACTACG
GCATCTCTGCCCCTTCTTCGCTGGTACGAGGAGCGCTTTTGTTTTGTATTCGGGGCAGTGCATGTAATCC
CTTCAGTTGGTTGGTACAACTTGCCAACTGGGCCCTGTTCCACATGTGACACGGGGGGGGACCAAACACA
AAGGGGTTCTCTGACTGTAGTTGACATCCTTATAAATGGATGTGCACATTTGCCAACACTGAGTGGCTTT
CATCCTGGAGCAGACTTTGCATGCTGTGGACTGCAACACAACATTGCCTTTATGTGTAACTCTTGGCTGA
AGCTCTTACACCAATGCTGGGGGACATGTACCTCCCAGGGGCCCAGGAAGACTACGGGAGGCTACACCAA
CGTCAATCAGAGGGGCCTGTGTAGCTACCGATAAGCGGACCCTCAAGAGGGCATTAGCAATAGTGTTTAT
AAGGCCCCCTTGTTAACCCTAAACGGGTAGCATATGCTTCCCGGGTAGTAGTATATACTATCCAGACTAA
CCCTAATTCAATAGCATATGTTACCCAACGGGAAGCATATGCTATCGAATTAGGGTTAGTAAAAGGGTCC
TAAGGAACAGCGATATCTCCCACCCCATGAGCTGTCACGGTTTTATTTACATGGGGTCAGGATTCCACGA
GGGTAGTGAACCATTTTAGTCACAAGGGCAGTGGCTGAAGATCAAGGAGCGGGCAGTGAACTCTCCTGAA
TCTTCGCCTGCTTCTTCATTCTCCTTCGTTTAGCTAATAGAATAACTGCTGAGTTGTGAACAGTAAGGTG
TATGTGAGGTGCTCGAAAACAAGGTTTCAGGTGACGCCCCCAGAATAAAATTTGGACGGGGGGTTCAGTG
GTGGCATTGTGCTATGACACCAATATAACCCTCACAAACCCCTTGGGCAATAAATACTAGTGTAGGAATG
AAACATTCTGAATATCTTTAACAATAGAAATCCATGGGGTGGGGACAAGCCGTAAAGACTGGATGTCCAT
CTCACACGAATTTATGGCTATGGGCAACACATAATCCTAGTGCAATATGATACTGGGGTTATTAAGATGT
GTCCCAGGCAGGGACCAAGACAGGTGAACCATGTTGTTACACTCTATTTGTAACAAGGGGAAAGAGAGTG
GACGCCGACAGCAGCGGACTCCACTGGTTGTCTCTAACACCCCCGAAAATTAAACGGGGCTCCACGCCAA
TGGGGCCCATAAACAAAGACAAGTGGCCACTCTTTTTTTTGAAATTGTGGAGTGGGGGCACGCGTCAGCC
CCCACACGCCGCCCTGCGGTTTTGGACTGTAAAATAAGGGTGTAATAACTTGGCTGATTGTAACCCCGCT
AACCACTGCGGTCAAACCACTTGCCCACAAAACCACTAATGGCACCCCGGGGAATACCTGCATAAGTAGG
TGGGCGGGCCAAGATAGGGGCGCGATTGCTGCGATCTGGAGGACAAATTACACACACTTGCGCCTGAGCG
CCAAGCACAGGGTTGTTGGTCCTCATATTCACGAGGTCGCTGAGAGCACGGTGGGCTAATGTTGCCATGG
GTAGCATATACTACCCAAATATCTGGATAGCATATGCTATCCTAATCTATATCTGGGTAGCATAGGCTAT
CCTAATCTATATCTGGGTAGCATATGCTATCCTAATCTATATCTGGGTAGTATATGCTATCCTAATTTAT
ATCTGGGTAGCATAGGCTATCCTAATCTATATCTGGGTAGCATATGCTATCCTAATCTATATCTGGGTAG
TATATGCTATCCTAATCTGTATCCGGGTAGCATATGCTATCCTAATAGAGATTAGGGTAGTATATGCTAT
CCTAATTTATATCTGGGTAGCATATACTACCCAAATATCTGGATAGCATATGCTATCCTAATCTATATCT
GGGTAGCATATGCTATCCTAATCTATATCTGGGTAGCATAGGCTATCCTAATCTATATCTGGGTAGCATA
TGCTATCCTAATCTATATCTGGGTAGTATATGCTATCCTAATTTATATCTGGGTAGCATAGGCTATCCTA
ATCTATATCTGGGTAGCATATGCTATCCTAATCTATATCTGGGTAGTATATGCTATCCTAATCTGTATCC
GGGTAGCATATGCTATCCTCATGCATATACAGTCAGCATATGATACCCAGTAGTAGAGTGGGAGTGCTAT
CCTTTGCATATGCCGCCACCTCCCAAGGGGGCGTGAATTTTCGCTGCTTGTCCTTTTCCTGCATGCTGGT
TGCTCCCATTCTTAGGTGAATTTAAGGAGGCCAGGCTAAAGCCGTCGCATGTCTGATTGCTCACCAGGTA
AATGTCGCTAATGTTTTCCAACGCGAGAAGGTGTTGAGCGCGGAGCTGAGTGACGTGACAACATGGGTAT
GCCCAATTGCCCCATGTTGGGAGGACGAAAATGGTGACAAGACAGATGGCCAGAAATACACCAACAGCAC
GCATGATGTCTACTGGGGATTTATTCTTTAGTGCGGGGGAATACACGGCTTTTAATACGATTGAGGGCGT
CTCCTAACAAGTTACATCACTCCTGCCCTTCCTCACCCTCATCTCCATCACCTCCTTCATCTCCGTCATC
TCCGTCATCACCCTCCGCGGCAGCCCCTTCCACCATAGGTGGAAACCAGGGAGGCAAATCTACTCCATCG
TCAAAGCTGCACACAGTCACCCTGATATTGCAGGTAGGAGCGGGCTTTGTCATAACAAGGTCCTTAATCG
CATCCTTCAAAACCTCAGCAAATATATGAGTTTGTAAAAAGACCATGAAATAACAGACAATGGACTCCCT
TAGCGGGCCAGGTTGTGGGCCGGGTCCAGGGGCCATTCCAAAGGGGAGACGACTCAATGGTGTAAGACGA
CATTGTGGAATAGCAAGGGCAGTTCCTCGCCTTAGGTTGTAAAGGGAGGTCTTACTACCTCCATATACGA
ACACACCGGCGACCCAAGTTCCTTCGTCGGTAGTCCTTTCTACGTGACTCCTAGCCAGGAGAGCTCTTAA
ACCTTCTGCAATGTTCTCAAATTTCGGGTTGGAACCTCCTTGACCACGATGCTTTCCAAACCACCCTCCT
TTTTTGCGCCTGCCTCCATCACCCTGACCCCGGGGTCCAGTGCTTGGGCCTTCTCCTGGGTCATCTGCGG
GGCCCTGCTCTATCGCTCCCGGGGGCACGTCAGGCTCACCATCTGGGCCACCTTCTTGGTGGTATTCAAA
ATAATCGGCTTCCCCTACAGGGTGGAAAAATGGCCTTCTACCTGGAGGGGGCCTGCGCGGTGGAGACCCG
GATGATGATGACTGACTACTGGGACTCCTGGGCCTCTTTTCTCCACGTCCACGACCTCTCCCCCTGGCTC
TTTCACGACTTCCCCCCCTGGCTCTTTCACGTCCTCTACCCCGGCGGCCTCCACTACCTCCTCGACCCCG
GCCTCCACTACCTCCTCGACCCCGGCCTCCACTGCCTCCTCGACCCCGGCCTCCACCTCCTGCTCCTGCC
CCTCCTGCTCCTGCCCCTCCTCCTGCTCCTGCCCCTCCTGCCCCTCCTGCTCCTGCCCCTCCTGCCCCTC
CTGCTCCTGCCCCTCCTGCCCCTCCTGCTCCTGCCCCTCCTGCCCCTCCTCCTGCTCCTGCCCCTCCTGC
CCCTCCTCCTGCTCCTGCCCCTCCTGCCCCTCCTGCTCCTGCCCCTCCTGCCCCTCCTGCTCCTGCCCCT
CCTGCCCCTCCTGCTCCTGCCCCTCCTGCTCCTGCCCCTCCTGCTCCTGCCCCTCCTGCTCCTGCCCCTC
CTGCCCCTCCTGCCCCTCCTCCTGCTCCTGCCCCTCCTGCTCCTGCCCCTCCTGCCCCTCCTGCCCCTCC
TGCTCCTGCCCCTCCTCCTGCTCCTGCCCCTCCTGCCCCTCCTGCCCCTCCTCCTGCTCCTGCCCCTCCT
GCCCCTCCTCCTGCTCCTGCCCCTCCTCCTGCTCCTGCCCCTCCTGCCCCTCCTGCCCCTCCTCCTGCTC
CTGCCCCTCCTGCCCCTCCTCCTGCTCCTGCCCCTCCTCCTGCTCCTGCCCCTCCTGCCCCTCCTGCCCC
TCCTCCTGCTCCTGCCCCTCCTCCTGCTCCTGCCCCTCCTGCCCCTCCTGCCCCTCCTGCCCCTCCTCCT
GCTCCTGCCCCTCCTCCTGCTCCTGCCCCTCCTGCTCCTGCCCCTCCCGCTCCTGCTCCTGCTCCTGTTC
CACCGTGGGTCCCTTTGCAGCCAATGCAACTTGGACGTTTTTGGGGTCTCCGGACACCATCTCTATGTCT
TGGCCCTGATCCTGAGCCGCCCGGGGCTCCTGGTCTTCCGCCTCCTCGTCCTCGTCCTCTTCCCCGTCCT
CGTCCATGGTTATCACCCCCTCTTCTTTGAGGTCCACTGCCGCCGGAGCCTTCTGGTCCAGATGTGTCTC
CCTTCTCTCCTAGGCCATTTCCAGGTCCTGTACCTGGCCCCTCGTCAGACATGATTCACACTAAAAGAGA
TCAATAGACATCTTTATTAGACGACGCTCAGTGAATACAGGGAGTGCAGACTCCTGCCCCCTCCAACAGC
CCCCCCACCCTCATCCCCTTCATGGTCGCTGTCAGACAGATCCAGGTCTGAAAATTCCCCATCCTCCGAA
CCATCCTCGTCCTCATCACCAATTACTCGCAGCCCGGAAAACTCCCGCTGAACATCCTCAAGATTTGCGT
CCTGAGCCTCAAGCCAGGCCTCAAATTCCTCGTCCCCCTTTTTGCTGGACGGTAGGGATGGGGATTCTCG
GGACCCCTCCTCTTCCTCTTCAAGGTCACCAGACAGAGATGCTACTGGGGCAACGGAAGAAAAGCTGGGT
GCGGCCTGTGAGGATCAGCTTATCGATGATAAGCTGTCAAACATGAGAATTCTTGAAGACGAAAGGGCCT
CGTGATACGCCTATTTTTATAGGTTAATGTCATGATAATAATGGTTTCTTAGACGTCAGGTGGCACTTTT
CGGGGAAATGTGCGCGGAACCCCTATTTGTTTATTTTTCTAAATACATTCAAATATGTATCCGCTCATGA
GACAATAACCCTGATAAATGCTTCAATAATATTGAAAAAGGAAGAGTATGAGTATTCAACATTTCCGTGT
CGCCCTTATTCCCTTTTTTGCGGCATTTTGCCTTCCTGTTTTTGCTCACCCAGAAACGCTGGTGAAAGTA
AAAGATGCTGAAGATCAGTTGGGTGCACGAGTGGGTTACATCGAACTGGATCTCAACAGCGGTAAGATCC
TTGAGAGTTTTCGCCCCGAAGAACGTTTTCCAATGATGAGCACTTTTAAAGTTCTGCTATGTGGCGCGGT
ATTATCCCGTGTTGACGCCGGGCAAGAGCAACTCGGTCGCCGCATACACTATTCTCAGAATGACTTGGTT
GAGTACTCACCAGTCACAGAAAAGCATCTTACGGATGGCATGACAGTAAGAGAATTATGCAGTGCTGCCA
TAACCATGAGTGATAACACTGCGGCCAACTTACTTCTGACAACGATCGGAGGACCGAAGGAGCTAACCGC
TTTTTTGCACAACATGGGGGATCATGTAACTCGCCTTGATCGTTGGGAACCGGAGCTGAATGAAGCCATA
CCAAACGACGAGCGTGACACCACGATGCCTGCAGCAATGGCAACAACGTTGCGCAAACTATTAACTGGCG
AACTACTTACTCTAGCTTCCCGGCAACAATTAATAGACTGGATGGAGGCGGATAAAGTTGCAGGACCACT
TCTGCGCTCGGCCCTTCCGGCTGGCTGGTTTATTGCTGATAAATCTGGAGCCGGTGAGCGTGGGTCTCGC
GGTATCATTGCAGCACTGGGGCCAGATGGTAAGCCCTCCCGTATCGTAGTTATCTACACGACGGGGAGTC
AGGCAACTATGGATGAACGAAATAGACAGATCGCTGAGATAGGTGCCTCACTGATTAAGCATTGGTAACT
GTCAGACCAAGTTTACTCATATATACTTTAGATTGATTTAAAACTTCATTTTTAATTTAAAAGGATCTAG
GTGAAGATCCTTTTTGATAATCTCATGACCAAAATCCCTTAACGTGAGTTTTCGTTCCACTGAGCGTCAG
ACCCCGTAGAAAAGATCAAAGGATCTTCTTGAGATCCTTTTTTTCTGCGCGTAATCTGCTGCTTGCAAAC
AAAAAAACCACCGCTACCAGCGGTGGTTTGTTTGCCGGATCAAGAGCTACCAACTCTTTTTCCGAAGGTA
ACTGGCTTCAGCAGAGCGCAGATACCAAATACTGTCCTTCTAGTGTAGCCGTAGTTAGGCCACCACTTCA
AGAACTCTGTAGCACCGCCTACATACCTCGCTCTGCTAATCCTGTTACCAGTGGCTGCTGCCAGTGGCGA
TAAGTCGTGTCTTACCGGGTTGGACTCAAGACGATAGTTACCGGATAAGGCGCAGCGGTCGGGCTGAACG
GGGGGTTCGTGCACACAGCCCAGCTTGGAGCGAACGACCTACACCGAACTGAGATACCTACAGCGTGAGC
TATGAGAAAGCGCCACGCTTCCCGAAGGGAGAAAGGCGGACAGGTATCCGGTAAGCGGCAGGGTCGGAAC
AGGAGAGCGCACGAGGGAGCTTCCAGGGGGAAACGCCTGGTATCTTTATAGTCCTGTCGGGTTTCGCCAC
CTCTGACTTGAGCGTCGATTTTTGTGATGCTCGTCAGGGGGGCGGAGCCTATGGAAAAACGCCAGCAACG
CGGCCTTTTTACGGTTCCTGGCCTTTTGCTGCGCCGCGTGCGGCTGCTGGAGATGGCGGACGCGATGGAT
ATGTTCTGCCAAGGGTTGGTTTGCGCATTCACAGTTCTCCGCAAGAATTGATTGGCTCCAATTCTTGGAG
TGGTGAATCCGTTAGCGAGGTGCCGCCGGCTTCCATTCAGGTCGAGGTGGCCCGGCTCCATGCACCGCGA
CGCAACGCGGGGAGGCAGACAAGGTATAGGGCGGCGCCTACAATCCATGCCAACCCGTTCCATGTGCTCG
CCGAGGCGGCATAAATCGCCGTGACGATCAGCGGTCCAGTGATCGAAGTTAGGCTGGTAAGAGCCGCGAG
CGATCCTTGAAGCTGTCCCTGATGGTCGTCATCTACCTGCCTGGACAGCATGGCCTGCAACGCGGGCATC
CCGATGCCGCCGGAAGCGAGAAGAATCATAATGGGGAAGGCCATCCAGCCTCGCGTCGCGAACGCCAGCA
AGACGTAGCCCAGCGCGTCGGCCGCCATGCCCTGCTTCATCCCCGTGGCCCGTTGCTCGCGTTTGCTGGC
GGTGTCCCCGGAAGAAATATATTTGCATGTCTTTAGTTCTATGATGACACAAACCCCGCCCAGCGTCTTG
TCATTGGCGAATTCGAACACGCAGATGCAGTCGGGGCGGCGCGGTCCCAGGTCCACTTCGCATATTAAGG
TGACGCGTGTGGCCTCGAACACCGAGCGACCCTGCAGCGACCCGCTTAACAGCGTCAACAGCGTGCCGCA
GATCCCGGGCAATGAGATATGAAAAAGCCTGAACTCACCGCGACGTCTGTCGAGAAGTTTCTGATCGAAA
AGTTCGACAGCGTCTCCGACCTGATGCAGCTCTCGGAGGGCGAAGAATCTCGTGCTTTCAGCTTCGATGT
AGGAGGGCGTGGATATGTCCTGCGGGTAAATAGCTGCGCCGATGGTTTCTACAAAGATCGTTATGTTTAT
CGGCACTTTGCATCGGCCGCGCTCCCGATTCCGGAAGTGCTTGACATTGGGGAATTCAGCGAGAGCCTGA
CCTATTGCATCTCCCGCCGTGCACAGGGTGTCACGTTGCAAGACCTGCCTGAAACCGAACTGCCCGCTGT
TCTGCAGCCGGTCGCGGAGGCCATGGATGCGATCGCTGCGGCCGATCTTAGCCAGACGAGCGGGTTCGGC
CCATTCGGACCGCAAGGAATCGGTCAATACACTACATGGCGTGATTTCATATGCGCGATTGCTGATCCCC
ATGTGTATCACTGGCAAACTGTGATGGACGACACCGTCAGTGCGTCCGTCGCGCAGGCTCTCGATGAGCT
GATGCTTTGGGCCGAGGACTGCCCCGAAGTCCGGCACCTCGTGCACGCGGATTTCGGCTCCAACAATGTC
CTGACGGACAATGGCCGCATAACAGCGGTCATTGACTGGAGCGAGGCGATGTTCGGGGATTCCCAATACG
AGGTCGCCAACATCTTCTTCTGGAGGCCGTGGTTGGCTTGTATGGAGCAGCAGACGCGCTACTTCGAGCG
GAGGCATCCGGAGCTTGCAGGATCGCCGCGGCTCCGGGCGTATATGCTCCGCATTGGTCTTGACCAACTC
TATCAGAGCTTGGTTGACGGCAATTTCGATGATGCAGCTTGGGCGCAGGGTCGATGCGACGCAATCGTCC
GATCCGGAGCCGGGACTGTCGGGCGTACACAAATCGCCCGCAGAAGCGCGGCCGTCTGGACCGATGGCTG
TGTAGAAGTACTCGCCGATAGTGGAAACCGACGCCCCAGCACTCGTCCGAGGGCAAAGGAATAGGGGAGA
TGGGGGAGGCTAACTGAAACACGGAAGGAGACAATACCGGAAGGAACCCGCGCTATGACGGCAATAAAAA
GACAGAATAAAACGCACGGGTGTTGGGTCGTTTGTTCATAAACGCGGGGTTCGGTCCCAGGGCTGGCACT
CTGTCGATACCCCACCGAGACCCCATTGGGGCCAATACGCCCGCGTTTCTTCCTTTTCCCCACCCCACCC
CCCAAGTTCGGGTGAAGGCCCAGGGCTCGCAGCCAACGTCGGGGCGGCAGGCCCTGCCATAGCCACTGGC
CCCGTGGGTTAGGGACGGGGTCCCCCATGGGGAATGGTTTATGGTTCGTGGGGGTTATTATTTTGGGCGT
TGCGTGGGGTCTGGTCCACGACTGGACTGAGCAGACAGACCCATGGTTTTTGGATGGCCTGGGCATGGAC
CGCATGTACTGGCGCGACACGAACACCGGGCGTCTGTGGCTGCCAAACACCCCCGACCCCCAAAAACCAC
CGCGCGGATTTCTGGCGTGCCAAGCTAGTCGACCAATTCTCATGTTTGACAGCTTATCATCGCAGATCCG
GGCAACGTTGTTGCATTGCTGCAGGCGCAGAACTGGTAGGTATGGAAGATCTATACATTGAATCAATATT
GGCAATTAGCCATATTAGTCATTGGTTATATAGCATAAATCAATATTGGCTATTGGCCATTGCATACGTT
GTATCTATATCATAATATGTACATTTATATTGGCTCATGTCCAATATGACCGCCATGTTGACATTGATTA
TTGACTAGTTATTAATAGTAATCAATTACGGGGTCATTAGTTCATAGCCCATATATGGAGTTCCGCGTTA
CATAACTTACGGTAAATGGCCCGCCTGGCTGACCGCCCAACGACCCCCGCCCATTGACGTCAATAATGAC
GTATGTTCCCATAGTAACGCCAATAGGGACTTTCCATTGACGTCAATGGGTGGAGTATTTACGGTAAACT
GCCCACTTGGCAGTACATCAAGTGTATCATATGCCAAGTCCGCCCCCTATTGACGTCAATGACGGTAAAT
GGCCCGCCTGGCATTATGCCCAGTACATGACCTTACGGGACTTTCCTACTTGGCAGTACATCTACGTATT
AGTCATCGCTATTACCATGGTGATGCGGTTTTGGCAGTACACCAATGGGCGTGGATAGCGGTTTGACTCA
CGGGGATTTCCAAGTCTCCACCCCATTGACGTCAATGGGAGTTTGTTTTGGCACCAAAATCAACGGGACT
TTCCAAAATGTCGTAATAACCCCGCCCCGTTGACGCAAATGGGCGGTAGGCGTGTACGGTGGGAGGTCTA
TATAAGCAGAGCTCGTTTAGTGAACCGTCAGATCTCTAGAAGCTGGGTACCAGCT
Features (pLannotate 1.2.2; 19 found; start..end, strand, type, name):
    115..3312    +  CDS            PDGFRA: PGFRA_HUMAN - Also known as PDGFR2, RHEPDGFRA. Experimental evidence at protein level: Swiss-Prot protein existence level 1. Tyrosine-protein kinase that acts as a cell-surface receptor for PDGFA, PDGFB and PDGFC and plays an essential role in the regulation of embryonic development, cell proliferation, survival and chemotaxis. Depending on the context, promotes or inhibits cell proliferation and cell migration. Plays an important role in the differentiation of bone marrow-derived mesenchymal stem cells. Required for normal skeleton development and cephalic closure during embryonic development
   3338..3472    -  polyA_signal   SV40 poly(A) signal: SV40 polyadenylation signal
   3495..3577    -  CDS            large T antigen (fragment): large T antigen from SV40 (simian virus 40)
   3580..3620    +  CDS            rop (fragment): Rop protein, which maintains plasmids at low copy number; rop
   4222..6011    -  rep_origin     oriP: Epstein-Barr virus oriP replication origin (Yates et al., 2000)
   6016..6234    -  CDS            gL (fragment): GL_EBVB9 - Experimental evidence at protein level: Swiss-Prot protein existence level 1. The heterodimer glycoprotein H-glycoprotein L is required for the fusion of viral and plasma membranes leading to virus entry into the host cell. Acts as a functional inhibitor of gH and maintains gH in an inhibited form. Upon binding to host integrins, gL dissociates from gH leading to activation of the viral fusion glycoproteins gB and gH. Fusion of EBV with B-lymphocytes requires the additional receptor- binding protein gp42, which forms a complex with gH/gL. The heterodimer gH/gL targets also host EPHA
   6317..8242    -  CDS            EBNA1: Epstein-Barr nuclear antigen 1, also known as EBNA-1 crucial for latent viral infection, and for episomal amplification of vectors containing the oriP origin (Okita et al., 2013)
   8280..8624    -  CDS            BRRF2_EBVB9 (fragment): Protein inferred from homology: Swiss-Prot protein existence level 3. From Epstein-Barr virus (strain B95-8) (HHV-4) (Human herpesvirus 4).
   8627..8650    -  promoter       tet promoter (fragment): E. coli promoter for tetracycline efflux protein gene
   8763..8867    +  promoter       AmpR promoter: bla
   8868..9728    +  CDS            AmpR: β-lactamase; bla; confers resistance to ampicillin, carbenicillin, and related antibiotics
   9899..10487   +  rep_origin     ori: high-copy-number ColE1/pMB1/pBR322/pUC origin of replication
  10677..11021   -  CDS            TcR (fragment): tetracycline efflux protein; tet; confers resistance to tetracycline
  11104..11249   +  promoter       HSV TK promoter: herpes simplex virus thymidine kinase promoter
  11289..12314   +  CDS            HygR: aminoglycoside phosphotransferase from E. coli; aph(4)-Ia; confers resistance to hygromycin
  12379..12427   +  polyA_signal   HSV TK poly(A) signal: herpes simplex virus thymidine kinase polyadenylation signal (Cole and Stacy, 1985)
  12627..12851   +  CDS            gH (fragment): GH_HHV11 - Experimental evidence at protein level: Swiss-Prot protein existence level 1. The heterodimer glycoprotein H-glycoprotein L is required for the fusion of viral and plasma membranes leading to virus entry into the host cell. Following initial binding to host receptor, membrane fusion is mediated by the fusion machinery composed of gB and the heterodimer gH/gL. May also be involved in the fusion between the virion envelope and the outer nuclear membrane during virion morphogenesis. From Human herpesvirus 1 (strain 17) (HHV-1) (Human herpes simplex virus 1).
  13080..13459   +  enhancer       CMV enhancer: human cytomegalovirus immediate early enhancer
  13461..13660   +  promoter       CMV promoter: human cytomegalovirus (CMV) immediate early promoter
