[The description below was written by a language model from this plasmid's Addgene catalogue record and pLannotate feature annotations shown in this document.]
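Description:
pCEP4-myc-PDGFRalpha is a 13.7 kb mammalian expression plasmid built on the Invitrogen pCEP4 episomal backbone, carrying human platelet-derived growth factor receptor alpha (PDGFRA) cloned between NheI and XhoI sites. In bacteria it is maintained through a high-copy ColE1/pUC-type origin and selected with ampicillin via the bla (AmpR) gene and its promoter. For mammalian cells the backbone supplies the Epstein-Barr virus oriP origin together with an EBNA1 coding sequence, a pairing that allows the plasmid to replicate and persist as an extrachromosomal episome in permissive primate cells. A hygromycin resistance cassette driven by the HSV thymidine kinase promoter and ended by the HSV TK polyadenylation signal provides selection. Several short annotated fragments (SV40 large T antigen, rop, tetracycline resistance and its promoter, and herpesvirus gL, gH and BRRF2 pieces) appear to be backbone remnants flanking the viral and bacterial elements rather than functional genes.

The expression cassette uses the human cytomegalovirus immediate early enhancer and promoter, which sit at the end of the circular map and read directly into the receptor open reading frame, with an SV40 polyadenylation signal downstream. According to the catalogue entry, an influenza haemagglutinin signal peptide sits at the N terminus and is followed by an extracellular c-myc epitope tag. These leader elements are not separately annotated in the feature table but would lie in the short stretch upstream of the annotated PDGFRA coding sequence. Placing the tag on the extracellular side should allow surface-displayed receptor to be detected with anti-myc antibody on intact cells. The associated publication concerns engineering receptors for human cytomegalovirus that are orthogonal to normal human biology, which suggests use of this construct for cell-surface expression of PDGFRA in such studies.
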