Addgene plasmid #136434: pCEP4-myc-PDGFRalpha
Purpose: Mammalian expression plasmid for c-myc-tagged PDGFRA
Depositing lab: Erik Procko. Depositing organization: University of Illinois at Urbana-Champaign. Publication: Engineered receptors for human cytomegalovirus that are orthogonal to normal human biology. Park J, Gill KS, Aghajani AA, Heredia JD, Choi H, Oberstein A, Procko E. PLoS Pathog. 2020 Jun 19;16(6):e1008647. doi: 10.1371/journal.ppat.1008647. eCollection 2020 Jun. PubMed 32559251.
Backbone
  Vector backbone: pCEP4
  Backbone manufacturer: Invitrogen
  Backbone size w/o insert (bp): 10381
  Total vector size (bp): 13705
  Vector type: Mammalian Expression
  Selectable markers: Hygromycin
Growth in bacteria
  Bacterial resistance: Ampicillin, 100 μg/mL
  Growth temperature: 37°C
  Growth strain: DH5alpha
  Copy number: High Copy
Gene/Insert
  Gene/Insert name: PDGFRalpha (alt names: PDGFRA; platelet-derived growth factor receptor alpha)
  Species: H. sapiens (human)
  Insert size (bp): 3324
  GenBank ID: NP_006197.1
  Entrez Gene: PDGFRA (a.k.a. CD140A, PDGFR-2, PDGFR2)
  Promoter: CMV
  Tag / fusion protein: Signal peptide from influenza HA (N terminal on insert); Extracellular c-myc epitope tag
  Cloning method: Restriction Enzyme; 5′ cloning site NheI (not destroyed); 3′ cloning site XhoI (not destroyed)
  Sequencing primers: 5′ CMV_fwd; 3′ EBV_rev
Terms and licenses: Academic/Nonprofit Terms; Industry Terms: Not Available to Industry
How to cite: pCEP4-myc-PDGFRalpha was a gift from Erik Procko (Addgene plasmid # 136434 ; http://n2t.net/addgene:136434 ; RRID:Addgene_136434)
