>Addgene plasmid #136434 | pCEP4-myc-PDGFRalpha | addgene partial sequence | sequence record 271700 | Addgene NGS Result
CTGCTCCTGCTCCTGTTCCACCGTGGGTCCCTTTGCAGCCAATGCAACTTGGACGTTTTTGGGGTCTCCG
GACACCATCTCTATGTCTTGGCCCTGATCCTGAGCCGCCCGGGGCTCCTGGTCTTCCGCCTCCTCGTCCT
CGTCCTCTTCCCCGTCCTCGTCCATGGTTATCACCCCCTCTTCTTTGAGGTCCACTGCCGCCGGAGCCTT
CTGGTCCAGATGTGTCTCCCTTCTCTCCTAGGCCATTTCCAGGTCCTGTACCTGGCCCCTCGTCAGACAT
GATTCACACTAAAAGAGATCAATAGACATCTTTATTAGACGACGCTCAGTGAATACAGGGAGTGCAGACT
CCTGCCCCCTCCAACAGCCCCCCCACCCTCATCCCCTTCATGGTCGCTGTCAGACAGATCCAGGTCTGAA
AATTCCCCATCCTCCGAACCATCCTCGTCCTCATCACCAATTACTCGCAGCCCGGAAAACTCCCGCTGAA
CATCCTCAAGATTTGCGTCCTGAGCCTCAAGCCAGGCCTCAAATTCCTCGTCCCCCTTTTTGCTGGACGG
TAGGGATGGGGATTCTCGGGACCCCTCCTCTTCCTCTTCAAGGTCACCAGACAGAGATGCTACTGGGGCA
ACGGAAGAAAAGCTGGGTGCGGCCTGTGAGGATCAGCTTATCGATGATAAGCTGTCAAACATGAGAATTC
TTGAAGACGAAAGGGCCTCGTGATACGCCTATTTTTATAGGTTAATGTCATGATAATAATGGTTTCTTAG
ACGTCAGGTGGCACTTTTCGGGGAAATGTGCGCGGAACCCCTATTTGTTTATTTTTCTAAATACATTCAA
ATATGTATCCGCTCATGAGACAATAACCCTGATAAATGCTTCAATAATATTGAAAAAGGAAGAGTATGAG
TATTCAACATTTCCGTGTCGCCCTTATTCCCTTTTTTGCGGCATTTTGCCTTCCTGTTTTTGCTCACCCA
GAAACGCTGGTGAAAGTAAAAGATGCTGAAGATCAGTTGGGTGCACGAGTGGGTTACATCGAACTGGATC
TCAACAGCGGTAAGATCCTTGAGAGTTTTCGCCCCGAAGAACGTTTTCCAATGATGAGCACTTTTAAAGT
TCTGCTATGTGGCGCGGTATTATCCCGTGTTGACGCCGGGCAAGAGCAACTCGGTCGCCGCATACACTAT
TCTCAGAATGACTTGGTTGAGTACTCACCAGTCACAGAAAAGCATCTTACGGATGGCATGACAGTAAGAG
AATTATGCAGTGCTGCCATAACCATGAGTGATAACACTGCGGCCAACTTACTTCTGACAACGATCGGAGG
ACCGAAGGAGCTAACCGCTTTTTTGCACAACATGGGGGATCATGTAACTCGCCTTGATCGTTGGGAACCG
GAGCTGAATGAAGCCATACCAAACGACGAGCGTGACACCACGATGCCTGCAGCAATGGCAACAACGTTGC
GCAAACTATTAACTGGCGAACTACTTACTCTAGCTTCCCGGCAACAATTAATAGACTGGATGGAGGCGGA
TAAAGTTGCAGGACCACTTCTGCGCTCGGCCCTTCCGGCTGGCTGGTTTATTGCTGATAAATCTGGAGCC
GGTGAGCGTGGGTCTCGCGGTATCATTGCAGCACTGGGGCCAGATGGTAAGCCCTCCCGTATCGTAGTTA
TCTACACGACGGGGAGTCAGGCAACTATGGATGAACGAAATAGACAGATCGCTGAGATAGGTGCCTCACT
GATTAAGCATTGGTAACTGTCAGACCAAGTTTACTCATATATACTTTAGATTGATTTAAAACTTCATTTT
TAATTTAAAAGGATCTAGGTGAAGATCCTTTTTGATAATCTCATGACCAAAATCCCTTAACGTGAGTTTT
CGTTCCACTGAGCGTCAGACCCCGTAGAAAAGATCAAAGGATCTTCTTGAGATCCTTTTTTTCTGCGCGT
AATCTGCTGCTTGCAAACAAAAAAACCACCGCTACCAGCGGTGGTTTGTTTGCCGGATCAAGAGCTACCA
ACTCTTTTTCCGAAGGTAACTGGCTTCAGCAGAGCGCAGATACCAAATACTGTCCTTCTAGTGTAGCCGT
AGTTAGGCCACCACTTCAAGAACTCTGTAGCACCGCCTACATACCTCGCTCTGCTAATCCTGTTACCAGT
GGCTGCTGCCAGTGGCGATAAGTCGTGTCTTACCGGGTTGGACTCAAGACGATAGTTACCGGATAAGGCG
CAGCGGTCGGGCTGAACGGGGGGTTCGTGCACACAGCCCAGCTTGGAGCGAACGACCTACACCGAACTGA
GATACCTACAGCGTGAGCTATGAGAAAGCGCCACGCTTCCCGAAGGGAGAAAGGCGGACAGGTATCCGGT
AAGCGGCAGGGTCGGAACAGGAGAGCGCACGAGGGAGCTTCCAGGGGGAAACGCCTGGTATCTTTATAGT
CCTGTCGGGTTTCGCCACCTCTGACTTGAGCGTCGATTTTTGTGATGCTCGTCAGGGGGGCGGAGCCTAT
GGAAAAACGCCAGCAACGCGGCCTTTTTACGGTTCCTGGCCTTTTGCTGGCCTTGAAGCTGTCCCTGATG
GTCGTCATCTACCTGCCTGGACAGCATGGCCTGCAACGCGGGCATCCCGATGCCGCCGGAAGCGAGAAGA
ATCATAATGGGGAAGGCCATCCAGCCTCGCGTCGCGAACGCCAGCAAGACGTAGCCCAGCGCGTCGGCCC
CGAGATGCGCCGCGTGCGGCTGCTGGAGATGGCGGACGCGATGGATATGTTCTGCCAAGGGTTGGTTTGC
GCATTCACAGTTCTCCGCAAGAATTGATTGGCTCCAATTCTTGGAGTGGTGAATCCGTTAGCGAGGTGCC
GCCCTGCTTCATCCCCGTGGCCCGTTGCTCGCGTTTGCTGGCGGTGTCCCCGGAAGAAATATATTTGCAT
GTCTTTAGTTCTATGATGACACAAACCCCGCCCAGCGTCTTGTCATTGGCGAATTCGAACACGCAGATGC
AGTCGGGGCGGCGCGGTCCGAGGTCCACTTCGCATATTAAGGTGACGCGTGTGGCCTCGAACACCGAGCG
ACCCTGCAGCGACCCGCTTAACAGCGTCAACAGCGTGCCGCAGATCCCGGGGGGCAATGAGATATGAAAA
AGCCTGAACTCACCGCGACGTCTGTCGAGAAGTTTCTGATCGAAAAGTTCGACAGCGTCTCCGACCTGAT
GCAGCTCTCGGAGGGCGAAGAATCTCGTGCTTTCAGCTTCGATGTAGGAGGGCGTGGATATGTCCTGCGG
GTAAATAGCTGCGCCGATGGTTTCTACAAAGATCGTTATGTTTATCGGCACTTTGCATCGGCCGCGCTCC
CGATTCCGGAAGTGCTTGACATTGGGGAATTCAGCGAGAGCCTGACCTATTGCATCTCCCGCCGTGCACA
GGGTGTCACGTTGCAAGACCTGCCTGAAACCGAACTGCCCGCTGTTCTGCAGCCGGTCGCGGAGGCCATG
GATGCGATCGCTGCGGCCGATCTTAGCCAGACGAGCGGGTTCGGCCCATTCGGACCGCAAGGAATCGGTC
AATACACTACATGGCGTGATTTCATATGCGCGATTGCTGATCCCCATGTGTATCACTGGCAAACTGTGAT
GGACGACACCGTCAGTGCGTCCGTCGCGCAGGCTCTCGATGAGCTGATGCTTTGGGCCGAGGACTGCCCC
GAAGTCCGGCACCTCGTGCACGCGGATTTCGGCTCCAACAATGTCCTGACGGACAATGGCCGCATAACAG
CGGTCATTGACTGGAGCGAGGCGATGTTCGGGGATTCCCAATACGAGGTCGCCAACATCTTCTTCTGGAG
GCCGTGGTTGGCTTGTATGGAGCAGCAGACGCGCTACTTCGAGCGGAGGCATCCGGAGCTTGCAGGATCG
CCGCGGCTCCGGGCGTATATGCTCCGCATTGGTCTTGACCAACTCTATCAGAGCTTGGTTGACGGCAATT
TCGATGATGCAGCTTGGGCGCAGGGTCGATGCGACGCAATCGTCCGATCCGGAGCCGGGACTGTCGGGCG
TACACAAATCGCCCGCAGAAGCGCGGCCGTCTGGACCGATGGCTGTGTAGAAGTACTCGCCGATAGTGGA
AACCGACGCCCCAGCACTCGTCCGGATCGGGAGATGGGGGAGGCTAACTGAAACACGGAAGGAGACAATA
CCGGAAGGAACCCGCGCTATGACGGCAATAAAAAGACAGAATAAAACGCACGGGTGTTGGGTCGTTTGTT
CATAAACGCGGGGTTCGGTCCCAGGGCTGGCACTCTGTCGATACCCCACCGAGACCCCATTGGGGCCAAT
ACGCCCGCGTTTCTTCCTTTTCCCCACCCCACCCCCCAAGTTCGGGTGAAGGCCCAGGGCTCGCAGCCAA
CGTCGGGGCGGCAGGCCCTGCCATAGCCACTGGCCCCGTGGGTTAGGGACGGGGTCCCCCATGGGGAATG
GTTTATGGTTCGTGGGGGTTATTATTTTGGGCGTTGCGTGGGGTCAGGTCCACGACTGGACTGAGCAGAC
AGACCCATGGTTTTTGGATGGCCTGGGCATGGACCGCATGTACTGGCGCGACACGAACACCGGGCGTCTG
TGGCTGCCAAACACCCCCGACCCCCAAAAACCACCGCGCGGATTTCTGGCGTGCCAAGCTAGTCGACCAA
TTCTCATGTTTGACAGCTTATCATCGCAGATCCGGGCAACGTTGTTGCCATTGCTGCAGGCGCAGAACTG
GTAGGTATGGAAGATCTATACATTGAATCAATATTGGCAATTAGCCATATTAGTCATTGGTTATATAGCA
TAAATCAATATTGGCTATTGGCCATTGCATACGTTGTATCTATATCATAATATGTACATTTATATTGGCT
CATGTCCAATATGACCGCCATGTTGACATTGATTATTGACTAGTTATTAATAGTAATCAATTACGGGGTC
ATTAGTTCATAGCCCATATATGGAGTTCCGCGTTACATAACTTACGGTAAATGGCCCGCCTGGCTGACCG
CCCAACGACCCCCGCCCATTGACGTCAATAATGACGTATGTTCCCATAGTAACGCCAATAGGGACTTTCC
ATTGACGTCAATGGGTGGAGTATTTACGGTAAACTGCCCACTTGGCAGTACATCAAGTGTATCATATGCC
AAGTCCGCCCCCTATTGACGTCAATGACGGTAAATGGCCCGCCTGGCATTATGCCCAGTACATGACCTTA
CGGGACTTTCCTACTTGGCAGTACATCTACGTATTAGTCATCGCTATTACCATGGTGATGCGGTTTTGGC
AGTACACCAATGGGCGTGGATAGCGGTTTGACTCACGGGGATTTCCAAGTCTCCACCCCATTGACGTCAA
TGGGAGTTTGTTTTGGCACCAAAATCAACGGGACTTTCCAAAATGTCGTAATAACCCCGCCCCGTTGACG
CAAATGGGCGGTAGGCGTGTACGGTGGGAGGTCTATATAAGCAGAGCTCGTTTAGTGAACCGTCAGATCT
CTAGAAGCTGGGTACCAGCTGCTAGCGCCACCATGAAGACCATCATCGCCCTGAGCTACATCTTCTGCCT
GGTGTTCGCCGAGCAGAAATTGATCAGCGAGGAGGACCTGGGCAGCCCTGGAGGCGCCTCTGGCCAGCTT
TCATTACCCTCTATCCTTCCAAATGAAAATGAAAAGGTTGTGCAGCTGAATTCATCCTTTTCTCTGAGAT
GCTTTGGGGAGAGTGAAGTGAGCTGGCAGTACCCCATGTCTGAAGAAGAGAGCTCCGATGTGGAAATCAG
AAATGAAGAAAACAACAGCGGCCTTTTTGTGACGGTCTTGGAAGTGAGCAGTGCCTCGGCGGCCCACACA
GGGTTGTACACTTGCTATTACAACCACACTCAGACAGAAGAGAATGAGCTTGAAGGCAGGCACATTTACA
TCTATGTGCCAGACCCAGATGTAGCCTTTGTACCTCTAGGAATGACGGATTATTTAGTCATCGTGGAGGA
TGATGATTCTGCCATTATACCTTGTCGCACAACTGATCCCGAGACTCCTGTAACCTTACACAACAGTGAG
GGGGTGGTACCTGCCTCCTATGACAGCAGACAGGGCTTTAATGGGACCTTCACTGTAGGGCCCTATATCT
GTGAGGCCACCGTCAAAGGAAAGAAGTTCCAGACCATCCCATTTAATGTTTATGCTTTAAAAGCAACATC
AGAGCTGGATCTAGAAATGGAAGCTCTTAAAACCGTGTATAAGTCAGGGGAAACGATTGTGGTCACCTGT
GCTGTTTTTAACAATGAGGTGGTTGACCTTCAATGGACTTACCCTGGAGAAGTGAAAGGCAAAGGCATCA
CAATGCTGGAAGAAATCAAAGTCCCATCCATCAAATTGGTGTACACTTTGACGGTCCCCGAGGCCACGGT
GAAAGACAGTGGAGATTACGAATGTGCTGCCCGCCAGGCTACCAGGGAGGTCAAAGAAATGAAGAAAGTC
ACTATTTCTGTCCATGAGAAAGGTTTCATTGAAATCAAACCCACCTTCAGCCAGTTGGAAGCTGTCAACC
TGCATGAAGTCAAACATTTTGTTGTAGAGGTGCGGGCCTACCCACCTCCCAGGATATCCTGGCTGAAAAA
CAATCTGACTCTGATTGAAAATCTCACTGAGATCACCACTGATGTGGAAAAGATTCAGGAAATAAGGTAT
CGAAGCAAATTAAAGCTGATCCGTGCTAAGGAAGAAGACAGTGGCCATTATACTATTGTAGCTCAAAATG
AAGATGCTGTGAAGAGCTATACTTTTGAACTGTTAACTCAAGTTCCTTCATCCATTCTGGACTTGGTCGA
TGATCACCATGGCTCAACTGGGGGACAGACCGTACGGTGCACAGCTGAAGGCACGCCGCTTCCTGATATT
GAGTGGATGATATGCAAAGATATTAAGAAATGTAATAATGAAACTTCCTGGACTATTTTGGCCAACAATG
TCTCAAACATCATCACGGAGATCCACTCCCGAGACAGGAGTACCGTGGAGGGCCGTGTGACTTTCGCCAA
AGTGGAGGAGACCATCGCCGTGCGATGCCTGGCTAAGAATCTCCTTGGAGCTGAGAACCGAGAGCTGAAG
CTGGTGGCTCCCACCCTGCGTTCTGAACTCACGGTGGCTGCTGCAGTCCTGGTGCTGTTGGTGATTGTGA
TCATCTCACTTATTGTCCTGGTTGTCATTTGGAAACAGAAACCGAGGTATGAAATTCGCTGGAGGGTCAT
TGAATCAATCAGCCCGGATGGACATGAATATATTTATGTGGACCCGATGCAGCTGCCTTATGACTCAAGA
TGGGAGTTTCCAAGAGATGGACTAGTGCTTGGTCGGGTCTTGGGGTCTGGAGCGTTTGGGAAGGTGGTTG
AAGGAACAGCCTATGGATTAAGCCGGTCCCAACCTGTCATGAAAGTTGCAGTGAAGATGCTAAAACCCAC
GGCCAGATCCAGTGAAAAACAAGCTCTCATGTCTGAACTGAAGATAATGACTCACCTGGGGCCACATTTG
AACATTGTAAACTTGCTGGGAGCCTGCACCAAGTCAGGCCCCATTTACATCATCACAGAGTATTGCTTCT
ATGGAGATTTGGTCAACTATTTGCATAAGAATAGGGATAGCTTCCTGAGCCACCACCCAGAGAAGCCAAA
GAAAGAGCTGGATATCTTTGGATTGAACCCTGCTGATGAAAGCACACGGAGCTATGTTATTTTATCTTTT
GAAAACAATGGTGACTACATGGACATGAAGCAGGCTGATACTACACAGTATGTCCCCATGCTAGAAAGGA
AAGAGGTTTCTAAATATTCCGACATCCAGAGATCACTCTATGATCGTCCAGCCTCATATAAGAAGAAATC
TATGTTAGACTCAGAAGTCAAAAACCTCCTTTCAGATGATAACTCAGAAGGCCTTACTTTATTGGATTTG
TTGAGCTTCACCTATCAAGTTGCCCGAGGAATGGAGTTTTTGGCTTCAAAAAATTGTGTCCACCGTGATC
TGGCTGCTCGCAACGTCCTCCTGGCACAAGGAAAAATTGTGAAGATCTGTGACTTTGGCCTGGCCAGAGA
CATCATGCATGATTCGAACTATGTGTCGAAAGGCAGTACCTTTCTGCCCGTGAAGTGGATGGCTCCTGAG
AGCATCTTTGACAACCTCTACACCACACTGAGTGATGTCTGGTCTTATGGCATTCTGCTCTGGGAGATCT
TTTCCCTTGGTGGCACCCCTTACCCCGGCATGATGGTGGATTCTACTTTCTACAATAAGATCAAGAGTGG
GTACCGGATGGCCAAGCCTGACCACGCTACCAGTGAAGTCTACGAGATCATGGTGAAATGCTGGAACAGT
GAGCCGGAGAAGAGACCCTCCTTTTACCACCTGAGTGAGATTGTGGAGAATCTGCTGCCTGGACAATATA
AAAAGAGTTATGAAAAAATTCACCTGGACTTCCTGAAGAGTGACCATCCTGCTGTGGCACGCATGCGTGT
GGACTCAGACAATGCATACATTGGTGTCACCTACAAAAACGAGGAAGACAAGCTGAAGGACTGGGAGGGT
GGTCTGGATGAGCAGAGACTGAGCGCTGACAGTGGCTACATCATTCCTCTGCCTGACATTGACCCTGTCC
CTGAGGAGGAGGACCTGGGCAAGAGGAACAGACACAGCTCGCAGACCTCTGAAGAGAGTGCCATTGAGAC
GGGTTCCAGCAGTTCCACCTTCATCAAGAGAGAGGACGAGACCATTGAAGACATCGACATGATGGACGAC
ATCGGCATAGACTCTTCAGACCTGGTGGAAGACAGCTTCCTGTAATGACTCGAGGCCGGCAAGGCCGGAT
CCAGACATGATAAGATACATTGATGAGTTTGGACAAACCACAACTAGAATGCAGTGAAAAAAATGCTTTA
TTTGTGAAATTTGTGATGCTATTGCTTTATTTGTAACCATTATAAGCTGCAATAAACAAGTTAACAACAA
CAATTGCATTCATTTTATGTTTCAGGTTCAGGGGGAGGTGTGGGAGGTTTTTTAAAGCAAGTAAAACCTC
TACAAATGTGGTATGGCTGATTATGATCCGGCTGCCTCGCGCGTTTCGGTGATGACGGTGAAAACCTCTG
ACACATGCAGCTCCCGGAGACGGTCACAGCTTGTCTGTAAGCGGATGCCGGGAGCAGACAAGCCCGTCAG
GGCGCGTCAGCGGGTGTTGGCGGGTGTCGGGGCGCAGCCATGAGGTCGACTCTAGAGGATCGATCCCCGC
CCCGGACGAACTAAACCTGACTACGACATCTCTGCCCCTTCTTCGCGGGGCAGTGCATGTAATCCCTTCA
GTTGGTTGGTACAACTTGCCAACTGGGCCCTGTTCCACATGTGACACGGGGGGGGACCAAACACAAAGGG
GTTCTCTGACTGTAGTTGACATCCTTATAAATGGATGTGCACATTTGCCAACACTGAGTGGCTTTCATCC
TGGAGCAGACTTTGCAGTCTGTGGACTGCAACACAACATTGCCTTTATGTGTAACTCTTGGCTGAAGCTC
TTACACCAATGCTGGGGGACATGTACCTCCCAGGGGCCCAGGAAGACTACGGGAGGCTACACCAACGTCA
ATCAGAGGGGCCTGTGTAGCTACCGATAAGCGGACCCTCAAGAGGGCATTAGCAATAGTGTTTATAAGGC
CCCCTTGTTAACCCTAAACGGGTAGCATATGCTTCCCGGGTAGTAGTATATACTATCCAGACTAACCCTA
ATTCAATAGCATATGTTACCCAACGGGAAGCATATGCTATCGAATTAGGGTTAGTAAAAGGGTCCTAAGG
AACAGCGATATCTCCCACCCCATGAGCTGTCACGGTTTTATTTACATGGGGTCAGGATTCCACGAGGGTA
GTGAACCATTTTAGTCACAAGGGCAGTGGCTGAAGATCAAGGAGCGGGCAGTGAACTCTCCTGAATCTTC
GCCTGCTTCTTCATTCTCCTTCGTTTAGCTAATAGAATAACTGCTGAGTTGTGAACAGTAAGGTGTATGT
GAGGTGCTCGAAAACAAGGTTTCAGGTGACGCCCCCAGAATAAAATTTGGACGGGGGGTTCAGTGGTGGC
ATTGTGCTATGACACCAATATAACCCTCACAAACCCCTTGGGCAATAAATACTAGTGTAGGAATGAAACA
TTCTGAATATCTTTAACAATAGAAATCCATGGGGTGGGGACAAGCCGTAAAGACTGGATGTCCATCTCAC
ACGAATTTATGGCTATGGGCAACACATAATCCTAGTGCAATATGATACTGGGGTTATTAAGATGTGTCCC
AGGCAGGGACCAAGACAGGTGAACCATGTTGTTACACTCTATTTGTAACAAGGGGAAAGAGAGTGGACGC
CGACAGCAGCGGACTCCACTGGTTGTCTCTAACACCCCCGAAAATTAAACGGGGCTCCACGCCAATGGGG
CCCATAAACAAAGACAAGTGGCCACTCTTTTTTTTGAAATTGTGGAGTGGGGGCACGCGTCAGCCCCCAC
ACGCCGCCCTGCGGTTTTGGACTGTAAAATAAGGGTGTAATAACTTGGCTGATTGTAACCCCGCTAACCA
CTGCGGTCAAACCACTTGCCCACAAAACCACTAATGGCACCCCGGGGAATACCTGCATAAGTAGGTGGGC
GGGCCAAGATAGGGGCGCGATTGCTGCGATCTGGAGGACAAATTACACACACTTGCGCCTGAGCGCCAAG
CACAGGGTTGTTGGTCCTCATATTCACGAGGTCGCTGAGAGCACGGTGGGCTAATGTTGCCATGGGTAGC
ATATACTACCCAAATATCTGGATAGCATATGCTATCCTAATCTATATCTGGGTAGCATAGGCTATCCTAA
TCTATATCTGGGTAGCATATGCTATCCTAATCTATATCTGGGTAGTATATGCTATCCTAATTTATATCTG
GGTAGCATAGGCTATCCTAATCTATATCTGGGTAGCATATGCTATCCTAATCTATATCTGGGTAGTATAT
GCTATCCTAATCTGTATCCGGGTAGCATATGCTATCCTAATAGAGATTAGGGTAGTATATGCTATCCTAA
TTTATATCTGGGTAGCATATACTACCCAAATATCTGGATAGCATATGCTATCCTAATCTATATCTGGGTA
GCATATGCTATCCTAATCTATATCTGGGTAGCATAGGCTATCCTAATCTATATCTGGGTAGCATATGCTA
TCCTAATCTATATCTGGGTAGTATATGCTATCCTAATTTATATCTGGGTAGCATAGGCTATCCTAATCTA
TATCTGGGTAGCATATGCTATCCTAATCTATATCTGGGTAGTATATGCTATCCTAATCTGTATCCGGGTA
GCATATGCTATCCTCATGCATATACAGTCAGCATATGATACCCAGTAGTAGAGTGGGAGTGCTATCCTTT
GCATATGCCGCCACCTCCCAAGGGGGCGTGAATTTTCGCTGCTTGTCCTTTTCCTGCTGGTTGCTCCCAT
TCTTAGGTGAATTTAAGGAGGCCAGGCTAAAGCCGTCGCATGTCTGATTGCTCACCAGGTAAATGTCGCT
AATGTTTTCCAACGCGAGAAGGTGTTGAGCGCGGAGCTGAGTGACGTGACAACATGGGTATGCCCAATTG
CCCCATGTTGGGAGGACGAAAATGGTGACAA
